Addgene plasmid #75198: Mouse NCKX2-AS-short (pcDNA3.1+)
Purpose: Mammalian expression of SLC24A2
Depositing lab: Jonathan Lytton. Depositing organization: University of Calgary.
Backbone
  Vector backbone: pcDNA3.1+
  Vector type: Mammalian Expression
  Selectable markers: Neomycin (select with G418)
Growth in bacteria
  Bacterial resistance: Ampicillin, 100 μg/mL
  Growth temperature: 37°C
  Growth strain: DH5alpha
  Copy number: High Copy
Gene/Insert
  Gene/Insert name: SLC24A2 (alt name: NCKX2-AS-)
  Species: M. musculus (mouse)
  Mutation: alternatively spliced exon absent
  Entrez Gene: Slc24a2 (a.k.a. 2810021B17Rik, 6330417K15Rik, AI847460, Nckx2)
  Promoter: CMV
  Cloning method: Unknown
  Sequencing primers: 5′ CMV-F; 3′ BGH-rev
Terms and licenses: Academic/Nonprofit Terms; Industry Terms: Not Available to Industry
How to cite: Mouse NCKX2-AS-short (pcDNA3.1+) was a gift from Jonathan Lytton (Addgene plasmid # 75198 ; http://n2t.net/addgene:75198 ; RRID:Addgene_75198)
