[The description below was written by a language model from this plasmid's Addgene catalogue record and pLannotate feature annotations shown in this document.]
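Description:
Mouse NCKX2-AS-short (pcDNA3.1+) is a 7,440 bp mammalian expression plasmid built on the pcDNA3.1+ backbone and carrying the mouse Slc24a2 cDNA, which encodes the Na+/Ca2+-K+ exchanger NCKX2. The insert is the splice variant lacking the alternatively spliced exon, as indicated by the "AS-" designation. What "short" refers to is not explained in the record. The annotated coding sequence spans roughly 1.95 kb. The annotation software matched it to the rat NCKX2 protein entry, which reflects homology in the reference database rather than the species of the insert, catalogued as mouse. NCKX2 exchanges four sodium ions for one calcium and one potassium ion and contributes to calcium extrusion, notably in photoreceptor outer segments.

Expression is driven by the human CMV immediate early enhancer and promoter and terminated by the bovine growth hormone polyadenylation signal. A T7 promoter upstream of the insert permits in vitro transcription. Short fragments of a pBluescript multiple cloning site flank the coding sequence, suggesting transfer from an earlier cloning vector, although the cloning method is recorded as unknown. No epitope tag or reporter is annotated. A separate cassette with the SV40 early promoter, the neomycin phosphotransferase gene and the SV40 poly(A) signal allows G418 selection of stably transfected cells. In bacteria the plasmid is maintained by a high-copy ColE1/pUC-type origin with ampicillin resistance, and an f1 origin is also present. A few other small annotated fragments, such as a truncated HIV-1 LTR, ble and lacI, are most likely backbone remnants or incidental matches. The construct is intended for heterologous expression of this NCKX2 isoform in mammalian cells.
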