Features (pLannotate 1.2.2; 22 found; start..end, strand, type, name):
     36..80      -  misc_feature   bom (fragment): basis of mobility region from pBR322
    235..614     +  enhancer       CMV enhancer: human cytomegalovirus immediate early enhancer
    615..818     +  promoter       CMV promoter: human cytomegalovirus (CMV) immediate early promoter
    814..847     +  LTR            5' LTR (truncated) (fragment): truncated 5' long terminal repeat (LTR) from HIV-1
    863..881     +  promoter       T7 promoter: promoter for bacteriophage T7 RNA polymerase
    917..962     -  misc_feature   MCS (fragment): pBluescript multiple cloning site
    986..2932    +  CDS            Slc24a2: NCKX2_RAT - Also known as Nckx2. Experimental evidence at protein level: Swiss-Prot protein existence level 1. Critical component of the visual transduction cascade, controlling the calcium concentration of outer segments during light and darkness. Light causes a rapid lowering of cytosolic free calcium in the outer segment of both retinal rod and cone photoreceptors and the light-induced lowering of calcium is caused by extrusion via this protein which plays a key role in the process of light adaptation. Transports 1 Ca(2+) and 1 K(+) in exchange for 4 Na(+). From Rattus norvegicus (Rat).
   2946..2994    -  misc_feature   MCS (fragment): pBluescript multiple cloning site
   3037..3261    +  polyA_signal   bGH poly(A) signal: bovine growth hormone polyadenylation signal
   3265..3286    +  promoter       SV40 promoter (fragment): SV40 enhancer and early promoter
   3307..3735    +  rep_origin     f1 ori (sequence partly withheld): f1 bacteriophage origin of replication; arrow indicates direction of (+) strand synthesis
   3749..4079    +  promoter       SV40 promoter: SV40 enhancer and early promoter
   4146..4937    +  CDS            neo: KKA2_KLEPN - Also known as kan, nptII. Experimental evidence at protein level: Swiss-Prot protein existence level 1. Resistance to kanamycin, neomycin, paromomycin, ribostamycin, butirosin and gentamicin B. From Klebsiella pneumoniae.
   4961..5119    +  CDS            ble (fragment): BLE_KLEPN - Experimental evidence at protein level: Swiss-Prot protein existence level 1. Binding protein with a strong affinity to the bleomycin family of antibiotics. Binds to CL990; an antimitotic-antibiotic compound. From Klebsiella pneumoniae.
   5114..5235    +  polyA_signal   SV40 poly(A) signal: SV40 polyadenylation signal
   5308..5324    -  protein_bind   lac operator: The lac repressor binds to the lac operator to inhibit transcription in E. coli. This inhibition can be relieved by adding lactose or isopropyl-β-D-thiogalactopyranoside (IPTG). lac repressor encoded by lacI
   5332..5362    -  promoter       lac promoter: promoter for the E. coli lac operon
   5377..5398    -  protein_bind   CAP binding site: CAP binding activates transcription in the presence of cAMP. E. coli catabolite activator protein
   5411..5503    -  CDS            lacI (fragment): lac repressor; lacI; The lac repressor binds to the lac operator to inhibit transcription in E. coli. This inhibition can be relieved by adding lactose or isopropyl-β-D-thiogalactopyranoside (IPTG).
   5686..6274    -  rep_origin     ori: high-copy-number ColE1/pMB1/pBR322/pUC origin of replication
   6445..7305    -  CDS            AmpR: β-lactamase; bla; confers resistance to ampicillin, carbenicillin, and related antibiotics
   7306..7410    -  promoter       AmpR promoter: bla
>Addgene plasmid #75198 | Mouse NCKX2-AS-short (pcDNA3.1+) | depositor full sequence | sequence record 142840 | Mouse NCKX2-AS-short (pcDNA3.1+) sequence 7440 bps
GACGGATCGGGAGATCTCCCGATCCCCTATGGTCGACTCTCAGTACAATCTGCTCTGATGCCGCATAGTT
AAGCCAGTATCTGCTCCCTGCTTGTGTGTTGGAGGTCGCTGAGTAGTGCGCGAGCAAAATTTAAGCTACA
ACAAGGCAAGGCTTGACCGACAATTGCATGAAGAATCTGCTTAGGGTTAGGCGTTTTGCGCTGCTTCGCG
ATGTACGGGCCAGATATACGCGTTGACATTGATTATTGACTAGTTATTAATAGTAATCAATTACGGGGTC
ATTAGTTCATAGCCCATATATGGAGTTCCGCGTTACATAACTTACGGTAAATGGCCCGCCTGGCTGACCG
CCCAACGACCCCCGCCCATTGACGTCAATAATGACGTATGTTCCCATAGTAACGCCAATAGGGACTTTCC
ATTGACGTCAATGGGTGGACTATTTACGGTAAACTGCCCACTTGGCAGTACATCAAGTGTATCATATGCC
AAGTACGCCCCCTATTGACGTCAATGACGGTAAATGGCCCGCCTGGCATTATGCCCAGTACATGACCTTA
TGGGACTTTCCTACTTGGCAGTACATCTACGTATTAGTCATCGCTATTACCATGGTGATGCGGTTTTGGC
AGTACATCAATGGGCGTGGATAGCGGTTTGACTCACGGGGATTTCCAAGTCTCCACCCCATTGACGTCAA
TGGGAGTTTGTTTTGGCACCAAAATCAACGGGACTTTCCAAAATGTCGTAACAACTCCGCCCCATTGACG
CAAATGGGCGGTAGGCGTGTACGGTGGGAGGTCTATATAAGCAGAGCTCTCTGGCTAACTAGAGAACCCA
CTGCTTACTGGCTTATCGAAATTAATACGACTCACTATAGGGAGACCCAAGCTGGCTAGCGTTTAAACTT
AAGCTTGGTACCGGGCCCCCCCTCGAGGTCGACGGTATCGATAAGCTTGATACCATATCCACCAGAAGAG
CAAGGATGGATCTCCACCAAAGCCCCACAGCCAGGCTCCTGCAGAAATGGTGTTCCCATGAGTCACCATT
TGGCTGCAGGAGACATTATAATAGCAGGAAAAAACTGAAGCTAATTCGAGTCATTGGCCTTGTCATGGGC
CTGGTAGCTGTGAGCACTGTCCCATTTTCAATCAGTGCCTTTACTGAGACAGACTCTCAGAGCAACAGAG
GAGAAGCCAGTGATATGAGTGGCCCCAGAGTAGCACAGGGTCACCGTCAAAGAACTCTCTTAGACTTAAA
TGACAAGATTCGAGATTACACCCCACAGCCACCTGCTTCTCAGGAAGACCAAGCTGAGAACAGTACTGAG
CACACCCAGGGAGACTACCCAAAGGACATCTTTTCCCTGGAGGAGCGAAGGAAAGGTGCCATCATTCTGC
ATGTCATTGGGATGATCTATATGTTCATAGCATTAGCCATCGTCTGTGATGAGTTCTTTGTTCCTTCTCT
AACTGTCATCACTGAAAAACTGGGAATCTCTGATGATGTGGCTGGAGCCACCTTCATGGCTGCAGGCGGG
TCAGCCCCAGAACTTTTCACGTCTCTTATAGGGGTCTTCATTGCACACAGCAATGTCGGCATTGGCACCA
TCGTGGGTTCCGCCGTGTTCAATATTCTCTTTGTTATTGGCATGTGTGCTCTGTTTTCTAGAGAAATCCT
AAACCTGACCTGGTGGCCGCTCTTTCGGGATGTGTCCTTCTACATCGTTGATTTGCTCATGTTGATCACA
TTTTTCCTGGATAACGTTATCATGTGGTGGGAAAGCTTACTCCTCTTAACAGCTTATTTCGCCTATGTGG
TTTTCATGAAGTTCAACGTCCAAGTAGAGAGATGGGTGAAGCAAATGATATCTCGCAATAATGTTATCAA
GGTGACAGTGCCAGAAGCCCAAGCAAAGTCACCTACAGCTGGGGACAAGGATGGGCCAACTTTACCGTCG
AAGCCACGCCTCCAACGAGGCGGAAGCTCTGCCTCCCTCCACAACAGTCTCATGAGGAATAGCATCTTCC
AGCTCATGATACACACCCTTGACCCACTCGCTGAAGGGAGGTTCAGAGAAAAAGCTTCAATTCTCCACAA
GATCGCCAAGAAGAAATGCCAAGTGGATGAGAATGAGAGGCAGAATGGGGCTGCCAATCATGTGGAAAAA
ATTGAACTCCCCAACAGCACAAGCACAGAGGTGGAAATGACGCCATCGAGCGAAGCTTCGGAACCCGTCC
AGAATGGAAACCTCTCCCACAACATTGAAGCTGCAGATGCCCCGAAGGCCACAGAGACTGCCGAGGAAGA
AGATGACCAGCCCCTCAGCTTGTCCTGGCCGACCAACACCCGCAAGCAAGCCACCTTCCTAATCGTTTTT
CCCATTGTGTTCCCTCTCTGGATCACCTTACCTGACGTCCGAAAACCTGCTTCCAGGAAGTTCTTCCCTA
TCACATTCTTCGGCTCCATCACCTGGATTGCAGTTTTCTCATACCTGATGGTGTGGTGGGCACACCAGGT
TGGAGAGACAATCGGCATTAGTGAAGAAATCATGGGTCTGACCATCTTGGCTGCTGGGACCTCTATCCCT
GATCTTATCACCAGTGTCATAGTGGCCCGAAAGGGCCTGGGGGACATGGCTGTGTCCAGCTCTGTTGGAA
GCAACATCTTTGACATCACTGTGGGGCTCCCACTGCCCTGGCTCCTCTACACCATCATCCACAGATTCAG
CCCAGTGACTGTCAGCAGCAATGGCCTCTTCTGTGCCATCGTCCTTCTCTTCATCATGTTGCTTTTTGTC
ATTCTCTCCATCGCCCTCTGCAAATGGCGGATGAACAAAATCCTCGGCTTCATCATGTTTGGCCTCTACT
TCGTGTTCCTGGTGGTCAGCGTCCTCCTGGAAGACAAAGTTCTCGTGTGCCCTGTCTCCATCTAGTGGAA
AAGCCATATCGAATTCCTGCAGCCCGGGGGATCCACTAGTTCTAGAGCGGCCGCTCGAGTCTAGAGGGCC
CGTTTAAACCCGCTGATCAGCCTCGACTGTGCCTTCTAGTTGCCAGCCATCTGTTGTTTGCCCCTCCCCC
GTGCCTTCCTTGACCCTGGAAGGTGCCACTCCCACTGTCCTTTCCTAATAAAATGAGGAAATTGCATCGC
ATTGTCTGAGTAGGTGTCATTCTATTCTGGGGGGTGGGGTGGGGCAGGACAGCAAGGGGGAGGATTGGGA
AGACAATAGCAGGCATGCTGGGGATGCGGTGGGCTCTATGGCTTCTGAGGCGGAAAGAACCAGCTGGGGC
TCTAGGGGGTATCCCC
[124 nt withheld, positions 3307-3430]
C
[32 nt withheld, positions 3432-3463]
CA
[57 nt withheld, positions 3466-3522]
A
[49 nt withheld, positions 3524-3572]
CCTTTGACGTTGGAGTCCACGTTCTTT
[37 nt withheld, positions 3600-3636]
ACCCTATCTCGGTCTATTCTTTTGATTTATAAGGGATTTTGGGGATTTCGGCCTATTGGTTAAAAAATGA
GCTGATTTAACAAAAATTTAACGCGAATTAATTCTGTGGAATGTGTGTCAGTTAGGGTGTGGAAAGTCCC
CAGGCTCCCCAGGCAGGCAGAAGTATGCAAAGCATGCATCTCAATTAGTCAGCAACCAGGTGTGGAAAGT
CCCCAGGCTCCCCAGCAGGCAGAAGTATGCAAAGCATGCATCTCAATTAGTCAGCAACCATAGTCCCGCC
CCTAACTCCGCCCATCCCGCCCCTAACTCCGCCCAGTTCCGCCCATTCTCCGCCCCATGGCTGACTAATT
TTTTTTATTTATGCAGAGGCCGAGGCCGCCTCTGCCTCTGAGCTATTCCAGAAGTAGTGAGGAGGCTTTT
TTGGAGGCCTAGGCTTTTGCAAAAAGCTCCCGGGAGCTTGTATATCCATTTTCGGATCTGATCAAGAGAC
AGGATGAGGATCGTTTCGCATGATTGAACAAGATGGATTGCACGCAGGTTCTCCGGCCGCTTGGGTGGAG
AGGCTATTCGGCTATGACTGGGCACAACAGACAATCGGCTGCTCTGATGCCGCCGTGTTCCGGCTGTCAG
CGCAGGGGCGCCCGGTTCTTTTTGTCAAGACCGACCTGTCCGGTGCCCTGAATGAACTGCAGGACGAGGC
AGCGCGGCTATCGTGGCTGGCCACGACGGGCGTTCCTTGCGCAGCTGTGCTCGACGTTGTCACTGAAGCG
GGAAGGGACTGGCTGCTATTGGGCGAAGTGCCGGGGCAGGATCTCCTGTCATCTCACCTTGCTCCTGCCG
AGAAAGTATCCATCATGGCTGATGCAATGCGGCGGCTGCATACGCTTGATCCGGCTACCTGCCCATTCGA
CCACCAAGCGAAACATCGCATCGAGCGAGCACGTACTCGGATGGAAGCCGGTCTTGTCGATCAGGATGAT
CTGGACGAAGAGCATCAGGGGCTCGCGCCAGCCGAACTGTTCGCCAGGCTCAAGGCGCGCATGCCCGACG
GCGAGGATCTCGTCGTGACCCATGGCGATGCCTGCTTGCCGAATATCATGGTGGAAAATGGCCGCTTTTC
TGGATTCATCGACTGTGGCCGGCTGGGTGTGGCGGACCGCTATCAGGACATAGCGTTGGCTACCCGTGAT
ATTGCTGAAGAGCTTGGCGGCGAATGGGCTGACCGCTTCCTCGTGCTTTACGGTATCGCCGCTCCCGATT
CGCAGCGCATCGCCTTCTATCGCCTTCTTGACGAGTTCTTCTGAGCGGGACTCTGGGGTTCGAAATGACC
GACCAAGCGACGCCCAACCTGCCATCACGAGATTTCGATTCCACCGCCGCCTTCTATGAAAGGTTGGGCT
TCGGAATCGTTTTCCGGGACGCCGGCTGGATGATCCTCCAGCGCGGGGATCTCATGCTGGAGTTCTTCGC
CCACCCCAACTTGTTTATTGCAGCTTATAATGGTTACAAATAAAGCAATAGCATCACAAATTTCACAAAT
AAAGCATTTTTTTCACTGCATTCTAGTTGTGGTTTGTCCAAACTCATCAATGTATCTTATCATGTCTGTA
TACCGTCGACCTCTAGCTAGAGCTTGGCGTAATCATGGTCATAGCTGTTTCCTGTGTGAAATTGTTATCC
GCTCACAATTCCACACAACATACGAGCCGGAAGCATAAAGTGTAAAGCCTGGGGTGCCTAATGAGTGAGC
TAACTCACATTAATTGCGTTGCGCTCACTGCCCGCTTTCCAGTCGGGAAACCTGTCGTGCCAGCTGCATT
AATGAATCGGCCAACGCGCGGGGAGAGGCGGTTTGCGTATTGGGCGCTCTTCCGCTTCCTCGCTCACTGA
CTCGCTGCGCTCGGTCGTTCGGCTGCGGCGAGCGGTATCAGCTCACTCAAAGGCGGTAATACGGTTATCC
ACAGAATCAGGGGATAACGCAGGAAAGAACATGTGAGCAAAAGGCCAGCAAAAGGCCAGGAACCGTAAAA
AGGCCGCGTTGCTGGCGTTTTTCCATAGGCTCCGCCCCCCTGACGAGCATCACAAAAATCGACGCTCAAG
TCAGAGGTGGCGAAACCCGACAGGACTATAAAGATACCAGGCGTTTCCCCCTGGAAGCTCCCTCGTGCGC
TCTCCTGTTCCGACCCTGCCGCTTACCGGATACCTGTCCGCCTTTCTCCCTTCGGGAAGCGTGGCGCTTT
CTCAATGCTCACGCTGTAGGTATCTCAGTTCGGTGTAGGTCGTTCGCTCCAAGCTGGGCTGTGTGCACGA
ACCCCCCGTTCAGCCCGACCGCTGCGCCTTATCCGGTAACTATCGTCTTGAGTCCAACCCGGTAAGACAC
GACTTATCGCCACTGGCAGCAGCCACTGGTAACAGGATTAGCAGAGCGAGGTATGTAGGCGGTGCTACAG
AGTTCTTGAAGTGGTGGCCTAACTACGGCTACACTAGAAGGACAGTATTTGGTATCTGCGCTCTGCTGAA
GCCAGTTACCTTCGGAAAAAGAGTTGGTAGCTCTTGATCCGGCAAACAAACCACCGCTGGTAGCGGTGGT
TTTTTTGTTTGCAAGCAGCAGATTACGCGCAGAAAAAAAGGATCTCAAGAAGATCCTTTGATCTTTTCTA
CGGGGTCTGACGCTCAGTGGAACGAAAACTCACGTTAAGGGATTTTGGTCATGAGATTATCAAAAAGGAT
CTTCACCTAGATCCTTTTAAATTAAAAATGAAGTTTTAAATCAATCTAAAGTATATATGAGTAAACTTGG
TCTGACAGTTACCAATGCTTAATCAGTGAGGCACCTATCTCAGCGATCTGTCTATTTCGTTCATCCATAG
TTGCCTGACTCCCCGTCGTGTAGATAACTACGATACGGGAGGGCTTACCATCTGGCCCCAGTGCTGCAAT
GATACCGCGAGACCCACGCTCACCGGCTCCAGATTTATCAGCAATAAACCAGCCAGCCGGAAGGGCCGAG
CGCAGAAGTGGTCCTGCAACTTTATCCGCCTCCATCCAGTCTATTAATTGTTGCCGGGAAGCTAGAGTAA
GTAGTTCGCCAGTTAATAGTTTGCGCAACGTTGTTGCCATTGCTACAGGCATCGTGGTGTCACGCTCGTC
GTTTGGTATGGCTTCATTCAGCTCCGGTTCCCAACGATCAAGGCGAGTTACATGATCCCCCATGTTGTGC
AAAAAAGCGGTTAGCTCCTTCGGTCCTCCGATCGTTGTCAGAAGTAAGTTGGCCGCAGTGTTATCACTCA
TGGTTATGGCAGCACTGCATAATTCTCTTACTGTCATGCCATCCGTAAGATGCTTTTCTGTGACTGGTGA
GTACTCAACCAAGTCATTCTGAGAATAGTGTATGCGGCGACCGAGTTGCTCTTGCCCGGCGTCAATACGG
GATAATACCGCGCCACATAGCAGAACTTTAAAAGTGCTCATCATTGGAAAACGTTCTTCGGGGCGAAAAC
TCTCAAGGATCTTACCGCTGTTGAGATCCAGTTCGATGTAACCCACTCGTGCACCCAACTGATCTTCAGC
ATCTTTTACTTTCACCAGCGTTTCTGGGTGAGCAAAAACAGGAAGGCAAAATGCCGCAAAAAAGGGAATA
AGGGCGACACGGAAATGTTGAATACTCATACTCTTCCTTTTTCAATATTATTGAAGCATTTATCAGGGTT
ATTGTCTCATGAGCGGATACATATTTGAATGTATTTAGAAAAATAAACAAATAGGGGTTCCGCGCACATT
TCCCCGAAAAGTGCCACCTGACGT
