>Addgene plasmid #75198 | Mouse NCKX2-AS-short (pcDNA3.1+) | addgene partial sequence | sequence record 147552 | CMV-F 5'-CGCAAATGGGCGGTAGGCGTG-3'
AGCAGAGCTCTCTGGCTAACTAGAGAACCCACTGCTTACTGGCTTATCGAAATTAATACGACTCACTATA
GGGAGACCCAAGCTGGCTAGCGTTTAAACTTAAGCTTGGTACCGGGCCCCCCCTCGAGGTCGACGGTATC
GATAAGCTTGATACCATATCCACCAGAAGAGCAAGGATGGATCTCCACCAAAGCCCCACAGCCAGGCTCC
TGCAGAAATGGTGTTCCCATGAGTCACCATTTGGCTGCAGGAGACATTATAATAGCAGGAAAAAACTGAA
GCTAATTCGAGTCATTGGCCTTGTCATGGGCCTGGTAGCTGTGAGCACTGTCCCATTTTCAATCAGTGCC
TTTACTGAGACAGACTCTCAGAGCAACAGAGGAGAAGCCAGTGATATGAGTGGCCCCAGAGTAGCACAGG
GTCACCGTCAAAGAACTCTCTTAGACTTAAATGACAAGATTCGAGATTACACCCCACAGCCACCTGCTTC
TCAGGAAGACCAAGCTGAGAACAGTACTGAGCACACCCAGGGAGACTACCCAAAGGACATCTTTTCCCTG
GAGGAGCGAAGGAAAGGTGCCATCATTCTGCATGTCATTGGGATGATCTATATGTTCATAGCATTAGCCA
TCGTCTGTGATGAGTTCTTTGTTCCTTCTCTAACTGTCATCACTGAAAAACTGGGAATCTCTGATGATGT
GGCTGGAGCCACCTTCATGGCTGCAGGCGGGTCAGCCCCAGAACTTTTCACGTCTCTTATAGGGGTCTTC
ATTGCACACAGCAATGTCGGCATTGGCACCATCGTGGGTTCCGCCGTGTTCAATATTCTCTTTGTTATTG
GCATGTGTGCTCTGTTTTCTAGAGAAATCCTAAACCTGACCTGGTGGCCGCTCTTTCGGGATGTGTCCTT
CTACATCGTTGATTTGCTCATGTTGATCACATTTTTCCTGGATAACGTTATCATGTGGTGGGAAAGCTTA
CTCCTCTTAACAGCTTATTTCGCCTATGTGGTTTTCATGAAGTTCAACGTCCAAGTAGAGAGATGGGTGA
AGCAAATGAT
