>Addgene plasmid #75198 | Mouse NCKX2-AS-short (pcDNA3.1+) | addgene partial sequence | sequence record 147561 | BGH-rev 5'-TAGAAGGCACAGTCGAGG-3'
GGCCCTCTAGACTCGAGCGGCCGCTCTAGAACTAGTGGATCCCCCGGGCTGCAGGAATTCGATATGGCTT
TTCCACTAGATGGAGACAGGGCACACGAGAACTTTGTCTTCCAGGAGGACGCTGACCACCAGGAACACGA
AGTAGAGGCCAAACATGATGAAGCCGAGGATTTTGTTCATCCGCCATTTGCAGAGGGCGATGGAGAGAAT
GACAAAAAGCAACATGATGAAGAGAAGGACGATGGCACAGAAGAGGCCATTGCTGCTGACAGTCACTGGG
CTGAATCTGTGGATGATGGTGTAGAGGAGCCAGGGCAGTGGGAGCCCCACAGTGATGTCAAAGATGTTGC
TTCCAACAGAGCTGGACACAGCCATGTCCCCCAGGCCCTTTCGGGCCACTATGACACTGGTGATAAGATC
AGGGATAGAGGTCCCAGCAGCCAAGATGGTCAGACCCATGATTTCTTCACTAATGCCGATTGTCTCTCCA
ACCTGGTGTGCCCACCACACCATCAGGTATGAGAAAACTGCAATCCAGGTGATGGAGCCGAAGAATGTGA
TAGGGAAGAACTTCCTGGAAGCAGGTTTTCGGACGTCAGGTAAGGTGATCCAGAGAGGGAACACAATGGG
AAAAACGATTAGGAAGGTGGCTTGCTTGCGGGTGTTGGTCGGCCAGGACAAGCTGAGGGGCTGGTCATCT
TCTTCCTCGGCAGTCTCTGTGGCCTTCGGGGCATCTGCAGCTTCAATGTTGTGGGAGAGGTTTCCATTCT
GGACGGGTTCCGAAGCTTCGCTCGATGGCGTCATTTCCACCTCTGTGCTTGTGCTGTTGGGGAGTTCAAT
TTTTTCCACATGATTGGCAGCCCCATTCTGCCTCTCATTCTCATCCACTTGGCATTTCTTCTTGGCGATC
TTGTGGAGAATTGAAGCTTTTTCTCTGAACCTCCCTTCAGCGAGTGGGTCAAGGGTGTGTATCATGAGCT
GGAAGATGCTATTCCTCATGAGACTGTTGTGGAGGGAGGCAGAGCTTCCGCCTCGTTGGAGGCGTGGCTT
CGACGGTAAAGTTGGCCCATC
